Addgene plasmid #198175: pACT2-μ3B
Purpose: Expression of GAL4 transcriptional activation domain (AD)-AP-3 μ3B fusion protein in yeast (yeast two-hybrid assays)
Depositing lab: Juan Bonifacino. Depositing organization: National Institute of Child Health and Human Development (NICHD). Publication: The adaptor protein-1 mu1B subunit expands the repertoire of basolateral sorting signal recognition in epithelial cells. Guo X, Mattera R, Ren X, Chen Y, Retamal C, Gonzalez A, Bonifacino JS. Dev Cell. 2013 Nov 11;27(3):353-66. doi: 10.1016/j.devcel.2013.10.006. PubMed 24229647.
Backbone
  Vector backbone: pACT2
  Backbone size w/o insert (bp): 8117
  Total vector size (bp): 9370
  Vector type: Yeast Expression
  Selectable markers: LEU2
Growth in bacteria
  Bacterial resistance: Ampicillin, 100 μg/mL
  Growth temperature: 37°C
  Growth strain: DH5alpha
  Copy number: Unknown
Gene/Insert
  Gene/Insert name: AP-3 μ3B
  Species: R. norvegicus (rat)
  Insert size (bp): 1257
  Promoter: ADH1
  Tag / fusion protein: GAL4 transcriptional activation domain (AD) fragment (N terminal on backbone); HA tag (N terminal on backbone)
  Cloning method: Restriction Enzyme; 5′ cloning site BamH1 (not destroyed); 3′ cloning site XhoI (destroyed during cloning)
  Sequencing primers: 5′ GAL4 transcriptional activation domain (AD) forward; 3′ GAL4 transcriptional activation domain (AD) reverse
Terms and licenses: Academic/Nonprofit Terms; Industry Terms: Not Available to Industry
How to cite: pACT2-μ3B was a gift from Juan Bonifacino (Addgene plasmid # 198175 ; http://n2t.net/addgene:198175 ; RRID:Addgene_198175)
