[The description below was written by a language model from this plasmid's Addgene catalogue record and pLannotate feature annotations shown in this document.]
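Description:
pACT2-μ3B is a yeast expression plasmid built on the pACT2 backbone and serves as the activation-domain ("prey") partner in GAL4-based yeast two-hybrid assays. It is an E. coli–yeast shuttle vector. In bacteria it replicates from a ColE1/pMB1-type origin, with a pBR322 bom region and a remnant of rop nearby, and is selected through the β-lactamase gene conferring ampicillin resistance. In Saccharomyces cerevisiae it is maintained episomally through the 2μ origin and selected by LEU2, expressed from its own promoter, which complements leucine auxotrophy.

The expression cassette is driven by the yeast ADH1 promoter and closed by the ADH1 terminator. It encodes, in order, an SV40 large T antigen nuclear localization signal, the GAL4 transcriptional activation domain, an HA epitope tag, and the rat Ap3m2 coding sequence (about 1.25 kb). Ap3m2 encodes μ3B, a medium subunit of the AP-3 adaptor complex. The insert was cloned by restriction digestion, keeping the 5′ BamHI site and destroying the 3′ XhoI site. The NLS carries the fusion into the nucleus. If μ3B binds a bait fused to a DNA-binding domain, the activation domain is recruited to reporter promoters and switches on reporter genes. The HA tag allows the fusion protein to be detected immunologically.

The sequenced record annotates six loxP sites in a repeated arrangement downstream of the terminator. This may explain why the sequenced length (9,560 nt) exceeds the catalogued size of 9,370 bp, though the record does not comment on it. The associated publication concerns sorting-signal recognition by adaptor μ subunits, which fits use of this plasmid to test μ3B interactions with candidate sorting motifs.
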