Features (pLannotate 1.2.2; 23 found; start..end, strand, type, name):
     22..62      -  CDS            rop (fragment): Rop protein, which maintains plasmids at low copy number; rop
     62..458     +  promoter       ADH1 promoter: S. cerevisiae ADH1; promoter for alcohol dehydrogenase 1
    504..523     +  CDS            SV40 NLS (fragment): nuclear localization signal of SV40 (simian virus 40) large T antigen
    540..881     +  CDS            GAL4 activation domain: activation domain of the GAL4 transcriptional activator; Saccharomyces cerevisiae GAL4 (truncated)
    894..920     +  CDS            3xHA (fragment): three tandem HA epitope tags
    966..2219    +  CDS            Ap3m2: AP3M2_RAT - Experimental evidence at transcript level: Swiss-Prot protein existence level 2. Component of the adaptor complexes which link clathrin to receptors in coated vesicles. Clathrin-associated protein complexes are believed to interact with the cytoplasmic tails of membrane proteins, leading to their selection and concentration. Ap47 is a subunit of the plasma membrane adaptor. In concert with the BLOC-1 complex, AP-3 is required to target cargos into vesicles assembled at cell bodies for delivery into neurites and nerve terminals (By similarity). From Rattus norvegicus (Rat).
   2471..2605    +  CDS            ADH1 (fragment): ADH1_YEAST - Also known as ADC1. Experimental evidence at protein level: Swiss-Prot protein existence level 1. This isozyme preferentially catalyzes the conversion of primary unbranched alcohols to their corresponding aldehydes. Also shows activity toward secondary alcohols. From Saccharomyces cerevisiae (strain ATCC 204508 / S288c) (Baker's yeast).
   2609..2796    +  terminator     ADH1 terminator: S. cerevisiae ADH1; transcription terminator for the S. cerevisiae alcohol dehydrogenase 1 (ADH1) gene
   2817..2850    +  protein_bind   loxP: Cre-mediated recombination occurs in the 8-bp core sequence (GCATACAT). Cre recombinase
   2928..2961    +  protein_bind   loxP: Cre-mediated recombination occurs in the 8-bp core sequence (GCATACAT). Cre recombinase
   3005..3038    +  protein_bind   loxP: Cre-mediated recombination occurs in the 8-bp core sequence (GCATACAT). Cre recombinase
   3116..3149    +  protein_bind   loxP: Cre-mediated recombination occurs in the 8-bp core sequence (GCATACAT). Cre recombinase
   3193..3226    +  protein_bind   loxP: Cre-mediated recombination occurs in the 8-bp core sequence (GCATACAT). Cre recombinase
   3304..3337    +  protein_bind   loxP: Cre-mediated recombination occurs in the 8-bp core sequence (GCATACAT). Cre recombinase
   3362..3484    +  CDS            NFS1 (fragment): NFS1_YEAST - Also known as SPL1 From Saccharomyces cerevisiae (strain ATCC 204508 / S288c) (Baker's yeast).
   3849..4940    -  CDS            LEU2: LEU3_YEAST - Experimental evidence at protein level: Swiss-Prot protein existence level 1. Catalyzes the oxidation of 3-carboxy-2-hydroxy-4- methylpentanoate (3-isopropylmalate) to 3-carboxy-4-methyl-2- oxopentanoate. The product decarboxylates to 4-methyl-2 oxopentanoate. From Saccharomyces cerevisiae (strain ATCC 204508 / S288c) (Baker's yeast).
   4941..5346    -  promoter       LEU2 promoter: S. cerevisiae LEU2
   5310..5669    +  CDS            RAF1 (fragment): RAF_YEAST - Experimental evidence at transcript level: Swiss-Prot protein existence level 2. Antagonizes transcriptional repression of recombinase FLP by REP1-REP2. May play a role in plasmid partitioning. From Saccharomyces cerevisiae (strain ATCC 204508 / S288c) (Baker's yeast).
   5823..7165    -  rep_origin     2μ ori: yeast 2μ plasmid origin of replication
   7430..7534    +  promoter       AmpR promoter: bla
   7535..8395    +  CDS            AmpR: β-lactamase; bla; confers resistance to ampicillin, carbenicillin, and related antibiotics
   8566..9154    +  rep_origin     ori: high-copy-number ColE1/pMB1/pBR322/pUC origin of replication
   9340..9480    -  misc_feature   bom: basis of mobility region from pBR322
>Addgene plasmid #198175 | pACT2-μ3B | addgene full sequence | sequence record 387536 | Addgene NGS Result
CGTCTCCGGGAGCTGCATGTGTCAGAGGTTTTCACCGTCATCACCGAAACGCGCGAGGCAGCAACTTCTT
TTCTTTTTTTTTCTTTTCTCTCTCCCCCGTTGTTGTCTCACCATATCCGCAATGACAAAAAAATGATGGA
AGACACTAAAGGAAAAAATTAACGACAAAGACAGCACCAACAGATGTCGTTGTTCCAGAGCTGATGAGGG
GTATCTCGAAGCACACGAAACTTTTTCCTTCCTTCATTCACGCACACTACTCTCTAATGAGCAACGGTAT
ACGGCCTTCCTTCCAGTTACTTGAATTTGAAATAAAAAAAAGTTTGCTGTCTTGCTATCAAGTATAAATA
GACCTGCAATTATTAATCTTTTGTTTCCTCGTCATTGTTCTCGTTCCCTTTCTTCCTTGTTTCTTTTTCT
GCACAATATTTCAAGCTATACCAAGCATACAATCAACTCCAAGCTTTGCAAAGATGGATAAAGCGGAATT
AATTCCCGAGCCTCCAAAAAAGAAGAGAAAGGTCGAATTGGGTACCGCCGCCAATTTTAATCAAAGTGGG
AATATTGCTGATAGCTCATTGTCCTTCACTTTCACTAACAGTAGCAACGGTCCGAACCTCATAACAACTC
AAACAAATTCTCAAGCGCTTTCACAACCAATTGCCTCCTCTAACGTTCATGATAACTTCATGAATAATGA
AATCACGGCTAGTAAAATTGATGATGGTAATAATTCAAAACCACTGTCACCTGGTTGGACGGACCAAACT
GCGTATAACGCGTTTGGAATCACTACAGGGATGTTTAATACCACTACAATGGATGATGTATATAACTATC
TATTCGATGATGAAGATACCCCACCAAACCCAAAAAAAGAGATCTCTATGGCTTACCCATACGATGTTCC
AGATTACGCTAGCTTGGGTGGTCATATGGCCATGGAGGCCCCGGGGATCCCCACCATGATTCACAGTCTT
TTCTTGATCAACTCTGCTGGGGATATTTTCCTGGAGAAGCACTGGAAAAGCGTGGTCAGCCGCTCTGTTT
GCGATTACTTTTTCGAGGCCCAAGAGAGAGCTACGGAGGCTGAAAATGTGCCTCCCGTCATCCCCACACC
TCACCACTACCTTCTGAGCGTTTACCGGCACAAGATCTTCTTTGTGGCTGTGATCCAGACGGAGGTCCCG
CCTCTGTTTGTCATTGAATTCCTTCACCGAGTAGTGGACACATTTCAGGACTATTTCGGGGTCTGCTCTG
AGCCAGTGATCAAAGACAACGTGGTGGTGGTCTACGAGGTGTTGGAAGAGATGCTGGACAATGGGTTCCC
CTTGGCTACGGAGTCGAACATCCTCAAGGAGCTGATAAAGCCTCCCACCATTCTCCGGACAGTAGTCAAC
ACCATCACAGGAAGCACCAATGTGGGCGACCAGCTTCCAACTGGGCAGCTGTCGGTGGTGCCTTGGCGAC
GGACTGGGGTGAAATATACCAACAACGAGGCCTATTTCGACGTGGTTGAAGAGATAGACGCCATCATTGA
CAAATCAGGTTCCACAGTCACCGCTGAGATCCAAGGGGTGATTGATGCCTGTGTTAAACTGACCGGGATG
CCAGATCTCACGCTGTCCTTCATGAACCCCAGGTTGCTGGATGATGTTAGCTTCCACCCCTGTGTCCGTT
TCAAGCGCTGGGAATCTGAGCGCATCCTCTCCTTCATCCCTCCTGACGGCAACTTCCGCCTGCTCTCCTA
CCACGTCAGTGCACAGAACCTAGTTGCCATTCCAGTCTATGTCAAACACAGCATCAGCTTCCGGGACAGT
GGCTCACTTGGACGCTTTGAAATCACAGTGGGGCCGAAGCAGACCATGGGGAAGACCATAGAGGGTGTGA
CTGTAACCAGCCAGATGCCCAAAGGAGTCTTGAACATGAGCCTCACTCCATCCCAGGGGACACACACGTT
TGACCCGGTGACAAAGATGCTGTCTTGGGATGTAGGAAAAATAAACCCGCAAAAGCTGCCAAGTTTGAAG
GGGACAATGGGTCTCCAGGTCGGAGCTTCTAAACCCGATGAGAACCCTACAATTAACCTTCAGTTCAAGA
TCCAGCAGCTGGCCATTTCTGGACTCAAAGTGAACCGTCTGGATATGTACGGAGAGAAGTACAAGCCCTT
TAAGGGCATAAAATACATGACCAAAGCCGGCAAGTTCCAAGTCCGAACCTGAGTCGAGAGATCTATGAAT
CGTAGATACTGAAAAACCCCGCAAGTTCACTTCAACTGTGCATCGTGCACCATCTCAATTTCTTTCATTT
ATACATCGTTTTGCCTTCTTTTATGTAACTATACTCCTCTAAGTTTCAATCTTGGCCATGTAACCTCTGA
TCTATAGAATTTTTTAAATGACTAGAATTAATGCCCATCTTTTTTTTGGACCTAAATTCTTCATGAAAAT
ATATTACGAGGGCTTATTCAGAAGCTTTGGACTTCTTCGCCAGAGGTTTGGTCAAGTCTCCAATCAAGGT
TGTCGGCTTGTCTACCTTGCCAGAAATTTACGAAAAGATGGAAAAGGGTCAAATCGTTGGTAGATACGTT
GTTGACACTTCTAAATAAGCGAATTTCTTATGATTTATGATTTTTATTATTAAATAAGTTATAAAAAAAA
TAAGTGTATACAAATTTTAAAGTGACTCTTAGGTTTTAAAACGAAAATTCTTATTCTTGAGTAACTCTTT
CCTGTAGGTCAGGTTGCTTTCTCAGGTATAGCATGAGGTCGCTCTTATTGACCACACCTCTACCGGCATG
CCGGTCGAGGGACCTAATAACTTCGTATAGCATACATTATACGAAGTTATATTAAGGGTTCCGGATCGCG
GCCGCTCGACCTGCAGCCAAGCTAGCTTGGCTGGACGTAAACTCCTCTTCAGACCTAATAACTTCGTATA
GCATACATTATACGAAGTTATATTAAGGGTTATTGAATATGATCGGAATTGGTCGAGGGACCTAATAACT
TCGTATAGCATACATTATACGAAGTTATATTAAGGGTTCCGGATCGCGGCCGCTCGACCTGCAGCCAAGC
TAGCTTGGCTGGACGTAAACTCCTCTTCAGACCTAATAACTTCGTATAGCATACATTATACGAAGTTATA
TTAAGGGTTATTGAATATGATCGGAATTGGTCGAGGGACCTAATAACTTCGTATAGCATACATTATACGA
AGTTATATTAAGGGTTCCGGATCGCGGCCGCTCGACCTGCAGCCAAGCTAGCTTGGCTGGACGTAAACTC
CTCTTCAGACCTAATAACTTCGTATAGCATACATTATACGAAGTTATATTAAGGGTTATTGAATATGATC
GGAATTGGTCGACTACGTCGTTAAGGCCGTTTCTGACAGAGTAAAATTCTTGAGGGAACTTTCACCATTA
TGGGAAATGGTTCAAGAAGGTATTGACTTAAACTCCATCAAATGGTCAGGTCATTGAGTGTTTTTTATTT
GTTGTATTTTTTTTTTTTTAGAGAAAATCCTCCAATATATAAATTAGGAATCATAGTTTCATGATTTTCT
GTTACACCTAACTTTTTGTGTGGTGCCCTCCTCCTTGTCAATATTAATGTTAAAGTGCAATTCTTTTTCC
TTATCACGTTGAGCCATTAGTATCAATTTGCTTACCTGTATTCCTTTACATCCTCCTTTTTCTCCTTCTT
GATAAATGTATGTAGATTGCGTATATAGTTTCGTCTACCCTATGAACATATTCCATTTTGTAATTTCGTG
TCGTTTCTATTATGAATTTCATTTATAAAGTTTATGTACAAATATCATAAAAAAAGAGAATCTTTTTAAG
CAAGGATTTTCTTAACTTCTTCGGCGACAGCATCACCGACTTCGGTGGTACTGTTGGAACCACCTAAATC
ACCAGTTCTGATACCTGCATCCAAAACCTTTTTAACTGCATCTTCAATGGCCTTACCTTCTTCAGGCAAG
TTCAATGACAATTTCAACATCATTGCAGCAGACAAGATAGTGGCGATAGGGTTGACCTTATTCTTTGGCA
AATCTGGAGCAGAACCGTGGCATGGTTCGTACAAACCAAATGCGGTGTTCTTGTCTGGCAAAGAGGCCAA
GGACGCAGATGGCAACAAACCCAAGGAACCTGGGATAACGGAGGCTTCATCGGAGATGATATCACCAAAC
ATGTTGCTGGTGATTATAATACCATTTAGGTGGGTTGGGTTCTTAACTAGGATCATGGCGGCAGAATCAA
TCAATTGATGTTGAACCTTCAATGTAGGAAATTCGTTCTTGATGGTTTCCTCCACAGTTTTTCTCCATAA
TCTTGAAGAGGCCAAAACATTAGCTTTATCCAAGGACCAAATAGGCAATGGTGGCTCATGTTGTAGGGCC
ATGAAAGCGGCCATTCTTGTGATTCTTTGCACTTCTGGAACGGTGTATTGTTCACTATCCCAAGCGACAC
CATCACCATCGTCTTCCTTTCTCTTACCAAAGTAAATACCTCCCACTAATTCTCTGACAACAACGAAGTC
AGTACCTTTAGCAAATTGTGGCTTGATTGGAGATAAGTCTAAAAGAGAGTCGGATGCAAAGTTACATGGT
CTTAAGTTGGCGTACAATTGAAGTTCTTTACGGATTTTTAGTAAACCTTGTTCAGGTCTAACACTACCTG
TACCCCATTTAGGACCACCCACAGCACCTAACAAAACGGCATCAGCCTTCTTGGAGGCTTCCAGCGCCTC
ATCTGGAAGTGGAACACCTGTAGCATCGATAGCAGCACCACCAATTAAATGATTTTCGAAATCGAACTTG
ACATTGGAACGAACATCAGAAATAGCTTTAAGAACCTTAATGGCTTCGGCTGTGATTTCTTGACCAACGT
GGTCACCTGGCAAAACGACGATCTTCTTAGGGGCAGACATTAGAATGGTATATCCTTGAAATATATATAT
ATATTGCTGAAATGTAAAAGGTAAGAAAAGTTAGAAAGTAAGACGATTGCTAACCACCTATTGGAAAAAA
CAATAGGTCCTTAAATAATATTGTCAACTTCAAGTATTGTGATGCAAGCATTTAGTCATGAACGCTTCTC
TATTCTATATGAAAAGCCGGTTCCGGCGCTCTCACCTTTCCTTTTTCTCCCAATTTTTCAGTTGAAAAAG
GTATATGCGTCAGGCGACCTCTGAAATTAACAAAAAATTTCCAGTCATCGAATTTGATTCTGTGCGATAG
CGCCCCTGTGTGTTCTCGTTATGTTGAGGAAAAAAATAATGGTTGCTAAGAGATTCGAACTCTTGCATCT
TACGATACCTGAGTATTCCCACAGTTCCTTACCACTCTTTTGTTACTCTATTGATCCAGCTCAGCAAAGG
CAGTGTGATCTAAGATTCTATCTTCGCGATGTAGTAAAACTAGCTAGACCGAGAAAGAGACTAGAAATGC
AAAAGGCACTTCTACAATGGCTGCCATCATTATTATCCGATGTGACGCTGCAGCTTCTCAATGATATTCG
AATACGCTTTGAGGAGATACAGCCTAATATCCGACAAACTGTTTTACAGATTTACGATCGTACTTGTTAC
CCATCATTGAATTTTGAACATCCGAACCTGGGAGTTTTCCCTGAAACAGATAGTATATTTGAACCTGTAT
AATAATATATAGTCTAGCGCTTTACGGAAGACAATGTATGTATTTCGGTTCCTGGAGAAACTATTGCATC
TATTGCATAGGTAATCTTGCACGTCGCATCCCCGGTTCATTTTCTGCGTTTCCATCTTGCACTTCAATAG
CATATCTTTGTTAACGAAGCATCTGTGCTTCATTTTGTAGAACAAAAATGCAACGCGAGAGCGCTAATTT
TTCAAACAAAGAATCTGAGCTGCATTTTTACAGAACAGAAATGCAACGCGAAAGCGCTATTTTACCAACG
AAGAATCTGTGCTTCATTTTTGTAAAACAAAAATGCAACGCGAGAGCGCTAATTTTTCAAACAAAGAATC
TGAGCTGCATTTTTACAGAACAGAAATGCAACGCGAGAGCGCTATTTTACCAACAAAGAATCTATACTTC
TTTTTTGTTCTACAAAAATGCATCCCGAGAGCGCTATTTTTCTAACAAAGCATCTTAGATTACTTTTTTT
CTCCTTTGTGCGCTCTATAATGCAGTCTCTTGATAACTTTTTGCACTGTAGGTCCGTTAAGGTTAGAAGA
AGGCTACTTTGGTGTCTATTTTCTCTTCCATAAAAAAAGCCTGACTCCACTTCCCGCGTTTACTGATTAC
TAGCGAAGCTGCGGGTGCATTTTTTCAAGATAAAGGCATCCCCGATTATATTCTATACCGATGTGGATTG
CGCATACTTTGTGAACAGAAAGTGATAGCGTTGATGATTCTTCATTGGTCAGAAAATTATGAACGGTTTC
TTCTATTTTGTCTCTATATACTACGTATAGGAAATGTTTACATTTTCGTATTGTTTTCGATTCACTCTAT
GAATAGTTCTTACTACAATTTTTTTGTCTAAAGAGTAATACTAGAGATAAACATAAAAAATGTAGAGGTC
GAGTTTAGATGCAAGTTCAAGGAGCGAAAGGTGGATGGGTAGGTTATATAGGGATATAGCACAGAGATAT
ATAGCAAAGAGATACTTTTGAGCAATGTTTGTGGAAGCGGTATTCGCAATATTTTAGTAGCTCGTTACAG
TCCGGTGCGTTTTTGGTTTTTTGAAAGTGCGTCTTCAGAGCGCTTTTGGTTTTCAAAAGCGCTCTGAAGT
TCCTATACTTTCTAGAGAATAGGAACTTCGGAATAGGAACTTCAAAGCGTTTCCGAAAACGAGCGCTTCC
GAAAATGCAACGCGAGCTGCGCACATACAGCTCACTGTTCACGTCGCACCTATATCTGCGTGTTGCCTGT
ATATATATATACATGAGAAGAACGGCATAGTGCGTGTTTATGCTTAAATGCGTACTTATATGCGTCTATT
TATGTAGGATGAAAGGTAGTCTAGTACCTCCTGTGATATTATCCCATTCCATGCGGGGTATCGTATGCTT
CCTTCAGCACTACCCTTTAGCTGTTCTATATGCTGCCACTCCTCAATTGGATTAGTCTCATCCTTCAATG
CTATCATTTCCTTTGATATTGGATCATATGCATAGTACCGAGAAACTAGTGCGAAGTAGTGATCAGGTAT
TGCTGTTATCTGATGAGTATACGTTGTCCTGGCCACGGCAGAAGCACGCTTATCGCTCCAATTTCCCACA
ACATTAGTCAACTCCGTTAGGCCCTTCATTGAAAGAAATGAGGTCATCAAATGTCTTCCAATGTGAGATT
TTGGGCCATTTTTTATAGCAAAGATTGAATAAGGCGCATTTTTCTTCAAAGCTCAGGTGGCACTTTTCGG
GGAAATGTGCGCGGAACCCCTATTTGTTTATTTTTCTAAATACATTCAAATATGTATCCGCTCATGAGAC
AATAACCCTGATAAATGCTTCAATAATATTGAAAAAGGAAGAGTATGAGTATTCAACATTTCCGTGTCGC
CCTTATTCCCTTTTTTGCGGCATTTTGCCTTCCTGTTTTTGCTCACCCAGAAACGCTGGTGAAAGTAAAA
GATGCTGAAGATCAGTTGGGTGCACGAGTGGGTTACATCGAACTGGATCTCAACAGCGGTAAGATCCTTG
AGAGTTTTCGCCCCGAAGAACGTTTTCCAATGATGAGCACTTTTAAAGTTCTGCTATGTGGCGCGGTATT
ATCCCGTGTTGACGCCGGGCAAGAGCAACTCGGTCGCCGCATACACTATTCTCAGAATGACTTGGTTGAG
TACTCACCAGTCACAGAAAAGCATCTTACGGATGGCATGACAGTAAGAGAATTATGCAGTGCTGCCATAA
CCATGAGTGATAACACTGCGGCCAACTTACTTCTGACAACGATCGGAGGACCGAAGGAGCTAACCGCTTT
TTTGCACAACATGGGGGATCATGTAACTCGCCTTGATCGTTGGGAACCGGAGCTGAATGAAGCCATACCA
AACGACGAGCGTGACACCACGATGCCTGCAGCAATGGCAACAACGTTGCGCAAACTATTAACTGGCGAAC
TACTTACTCTAGCTTCCCGGCAACAATTAATAGACTGGATGGAGGCGGATAAAGTTGCAGGACCACTTCT
GCGCTCGGCCCTTCCGGCTGGCTGGTTTATTGCTGATAAATCTGGAGCCGGTGAGCGTGGGTCTCGCGGT
ATCATTGCAGCACTGGGGCCAGATGGTAAGCCCTCCCGTATCGTAGTTATCTACACGACGGGGAGTCAGG
CAACTATGGATGAACGAAATAGACAGATCGCTGAGATAGGTGCCTCACTGATTAAGCATTGGTAACTGTC
AGACCAAGTTTACTCATATATACTTTAGATTGATTTAAAACTTCATTTTTAATTTAAAAGGATCTAGGTG
AAGATCCTTTTTGATAATCTCATGACCAAAATCCCTTAACGTGAGTTTTCGTTCCACTGAGCGTCAGACC
CCGTAGAAAAGATCAAAGGATCTTCTTGAGATCCTTTTTTTCTGCGCGTAATCTGCTGCTTGCAAACAAA
AAAACCACCGCTACCAGCGGTGGTTTGTTTGCCGGATCAAGAGCTACCAACTCTTTTTCCGAAGGTAACT
GGCTTCAGCAGAGCGCAGATACCAAATACTGTCCTTCTAGTGTAGCCGTAGTTAGGCCACCACTTCAAGA
ACTCTGTAGCACCGCCTACATACCTCGCTCTGCTAATCCTGTTACCAGTGGCTGCTGCCAGTGGCGATAA
GTCGTGTCTTACCGGGTTGGACTCAAGACGATAGTTACCGGATAAGGCGCAGCGGTCGGGCTGAACGGGG
GGTTCGTGCACACAGCCCAGCTTGGAGCGAACGACCTACACCGAACTGAGATACCTACAGCGTGAGCTAT
GAGAAAGCGCCACGCTTCCCGAAGGGAGAAAGGCGGACAGGTATCCGGTAAGCGGCAGGGTCGGAACAGG
AGAGCGCACGAGGGAGCTTCCAGGGGGAAACGCCTGGTATCTTTATAGTCCTGTCGGGTTTCGCCACCTC
TGACTTGAGCGTCGATTTTTGTGATGCTCGTCAGGGGGGCGGAGCCTATGGAAAAACGCCAGCAACGCGG
CCTTTTTACGGTTCCTGGCCTTTTGCTGGCCTTTTGCTCACATGTTCTTTCCTGCGTTATCCCCTGATTC
TGTGGATAACCGTATTACCGCCTTTGAGTGAGCTGATACCGCTCGCCGCAGCCGAACGACCGAGCGCAGC
GAGTCAGTGAGCGAGGAAGCGGAAGAGCGCCTGATGCGGTATTTTCTCCTTACGCATCTGTGCGGTATTT
CACACCGCATATGGTGCACTCTCAGTACAATCTGCTCTGATGCCGCATAGTTAAGCCAGTATACACTCCG
CTATCGCTACGTGACTGGGTCATGGCTGCGCCCCGACACCCGCCAACACCCGCTGACGCGCCCTGACGGG
CTTGTCTGCTCCCGGCATCCGCTTACAGACAAGCTGTGAC
