>Addgene plasmid #198175 | pACT2-μ3B | depositor partial sequence | sequence record 383846 | Full insert sequence and in frame cloning confirmed by sequencing
ATGGCTTACCCATACGATGTTCCAGATTACGCTAGCTTGGGTGGTCATATGGCCATGGAGGCCCCGGGGA
TCCCCACCATGATTCACAGTCTTTTCTTGATCAACTCTGCTGGGGATATTTTCCTGGAGAAGCACTGGAA
AAGCGTGGTCAGCCGCTCTGTTTGCGATTACTTTTTCGAGGCCCAAGAGAGAGCTACGGAGGCTGAAAAT
GTGCCTCCCGTCATCCCCACACCTCACCACTACCTTCTGAGCGTTTACCGGCACAAGATCTTCTTTGTGG
CTGTGATCCAGACGGAGGTCCCGCCTCTGTTTGTCATTGAATTCCTTCACCGAGTAGTGGACACATTTCA
GGACTATTTCGGGGTCTGCTCTGAGCCAGTGATCAAAGACAACGTGGTGGTGGTCTACGAGGTGTTGGAA
GAGATGCTGGACAATGGGTTCCCCTTGGCTACGGAGTCGAACATCCTCAAGGAGCTGATAAAGCCTCCCA
CCATTCTCCGGACAGTAGTCAACACCATCACAGGAAGCACCAATGTGGGCGACCAGCTTCCAACTGGGCA
GCTGTCGGTGGTGCCTTGGCGACGGACTGGGGTGAAATATACCAACAACGAGGCCTATTTCGACGTGGTT
GAAGAGATAGACGCCATCATTGACAAATCAGGTTCCACAGTCACCGCTGAGATCCAAGGGGTGATTGATG
CCTGTGTTAAACTGACCGGGATGCCAGATCTCACGCTGTCCTTCATGAACCCCAGGTTGCTGGATGATGT
TAGCTTCCACCCCTGTGTCCGTTTCAAGCGCTGGGAATCTGAGCGCATCCTCTCCTTCATCCCTCCTGAC
GGCAACTTCCGCCTGCTCTCCTACCACGTCAGTGCACAGAACCTAGTTGCCATTCCAGTCTATGTCAAAC
ACAGCATCAGCTTCCGGGACAGTGGCTCACTTGGACGCTTTGAAATCACAGTGGGGCCGAAGCAGACCAT
GGGGAAGACCATAGAGGGTGTGACTGTAACCAGCCAGATGCCCAAAGGAGTCTTGAACATGAGCCTCACT
CCATCCCAGGGGACACACACGTTTGACCCGGTGACAAAGATGCTGTCTTGGGATGTAGGAAAAATAAACC
CGCAAAAGCTGCCAAGTTTGAAGGGGACAATGGGTCTCCAGGTCGGAGCTTCTAAACCCGATGAGAACCC
TACAATTAACCTTCAGTTCAAGATCCAGCAGCTGGCCATTTCTGGACTCAAAGTGAACCGTCTGGATATG
TACGGAGAGAAGTACAAGCCCTTTAAGGGCATAAAATACATGACCAAAGCCGGCAAGTTCCAAGTCCGAA
CCTGAGTCGAGAGATCTATGAATCGTAGATACTGAAAAAC
